Addgene plasmid #87759: pCZGY2838
Purpose: Pmyo-3-PH::miniSOG, expression of membrane targeted PH-miniSOG in body wall muscles.
Depositing lab: Andrew Chisholm. Depositing organization: University of California, San Diego (UCSD). Publication: Highly efficient optogenetic cell ablation in C. elegans using membrane-targeted miniSOG. Xu S, Chisholm AD. Sci Rep. 2016 Feb 10;6:21271. doi: 10.1038/srep21271. PubMed 26861262.
Backbone
  Vector backbone: Gateway Final LR Clone
  Backbone size w/o insert (bp): 2900
  Total vector size (bp): 6975
  Vector type: Worm Expression
Growth in bacteria
  Bacterial resistance: Ampicillin, 100 μg/mL
  Growth temperature: 37°C
  Growth strain: DH5alpha
  Copy number: Unknown
Gene/Insert
  Gene/Insert name: Pmyo-3-PH-miniSOG
  Species: C. elegans (nematode), Synthetic
  Insert size (bp): 4000
  Promoter: Pmyo-3
  Tag / fusion protein: PH
  Cloning method: Gateway Cloning
  Sequencing primers: 5′ tgtaaaacgacggccagt; 3′ caggaaacagctatgaccatg
Terms and licenses: Academic/Nonprofit Terms; Industry Terms: Not Available to Industry
How to cite: pCZGY2838 was a gift from Andrew Chisholm (Addgene plasmid # 87759 ; http://n2t.net/addgene:87759 ; RRID:Addgene_87759)
