[The description below was written by a language model from this plasmid's Addgene catalogue record and the feature table of its GenBank file.]
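Description:
pCZGY2838 is a 6,975 bp C. elegans expression plasmid produced as a final Gateway LR clone in a pBluescript-type backbone. It is propagated in E. coli from a high-copy ColE1/pUC origin and selected with ampicillin through the bla (AmpR) gene. The backbone also carries an f1 phage origin, remnants of the lac promoter/operator region, flanking T7 and T3 phage promoters, and the standard M13 forward and reverse primer sites.

The payload is Pmyo-3-PH::miniSOG. The catalogue lists Pmyo-3 as the promoter, used here to direct expression in body wall muscles. It is not annotated in the feature table, but the roughly 2.5 kb unannotated stretch between the T7 promoter and attB1 is where it would be expected to lie. The attB1 and attB2 recombination sites bracket the coding cassette. Within them, the miniSOG coding sequence is annotated, preceded by about 400 bp of unannotated sequence that is consistent with the PH fusion partner, although the record does not give the source of this domain. The region downstream of attB2, before the T3 promoter, is also unannotated, and no 3' UTR is named.

miniSOG is a small flavoprotein that generates singlet oxygen when illuminated, and the PH domain tethers it to the membrane. According to the associated publication title, membrane-targeted miniSOG allows highly efficient optogenetic cell ablation in C. elegans, so this construct serves as the transgene for light-induced killing or damage of body wall muscle cells.
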