LOCUS       Exported 6975 bp ds-DNA circular SYN 13-MAY-2021
DEFINITION  Pmyo-3-PH::miniSOG, expression of membrane targeted PH-miniSOG in
            body wall muscles..
ACCESSION   .
VERSION     .
KEYWORDS    pCZGY2838
SOURCE      synthetic DNA construct
  ORGANISM  synthetic DNA construct
REFERENCE   1 (bases 1 to 6975)
  AUTHORS   Xu S, Chisholm AD
  TITLE     Highly efficient optogenetic cell ablation in C. elegans using
            membrane-targeted miniSOG.
  JOURNAL   Sci Rep. 2016 Feb 10;6:21271. doi: 10.1038/srep21271.
  PUBMED    26861262
REFERENCE   2 (bases 1 to 6975)
  AUTHORS   .
  TITLE     Direct Submission
  JOURNAL   Exported May 13, 2021 from SnapGene Server 1.1.58
            http://www.snapgene.com
FEATURES             Location/Qualifiers
     source          1..6975
                     /organism="synthetic DNA construct"
                     /mol_type="other DNA"
     CDS             444..761
                     /codon_start=1
                     /product="mini singlet oxygen generator, a fluorescent
                     flavoprotein suitable for correlated light and electron
                     microscopy (Shu et al., 2011)"
                     /label=miniSOG
                     /translation="EKSFVITDPRLPDNPIIFASDGFLELTEYSREEILGRNGRFLQGP
                     ETDQATVQKIRDAIRDQREITVQLINYTKSGKKFWNLLHLQPMRDQKGELQYFIGVQLD
                     G"
     protein_bind    complement(785..809)
                     /gene="mutant version of attB"
                     /label=attB2
                     /bound_moiety="BP Clonase(TM)"
                     /note="recombination site for the Gateway(R) BP reaction"
     primer_bind     complement(835..851)
                     /label=SK primer
                     /note="common sequencing primer, one of multiple similar
                     variants"
     primer_bind     complement(835..851)
                     /label=pBluescriptSK
                     /note="For pBluescript vector"
     primer_bind     complement(1588..1608)
                     /label=T3
                     /note="T3 promoter, forward primer"
     promoter        complement(1588..1606)
                     /label=T3 promoter
                     /note="promoter for bacteriophage T3 RNA polymerase"
     primer_bind     complement(1627..1643)
                     /label=M13 rev
                     /note="common sequencing primer, one of multiple similar
                     variants"
     primer_bind     complement(1627..1643)
                     /label=M13 Reverse
                     /note="In lacZ gene. Also called M13-rev"
     primer_bind     complement(1640..1662)
                     /label=M13/pUC Reverse
                     /note="In lacZ gene"
     protein_bind    1651..1667
                     /label=lac operator
                     /bound_moiety="lac repressor encoded by lacI"
                     /note="The lac repressor binds to the lac operator to
                     inhibit transcription in E. coli. This inhibition can be
                     relieved by adding lactose or
                     isopropyl-beta-D-thiogalactopyranoside (IPTG)."
     promoter        complement(1675..1705)
                     /label=lac promoter
                     /note="promoter for the E. coli lac operon"
     protein_bind    1720..1741
                     /label=CAP binding site
                     /bound_moiety="E. coli catabolite activator protein"
                     /note="CAP binding activates transcription in the presence
                     of cAMP."
     primer_bind     complement(1858..1875)
                     /label=L4440
                     /note="L4440 vector, forward primer"
     rep_origin      complement(2029..2617)
                     /direction=LEFT
                     /label=ori
                     /note="high-copy-number ColE1/pMB1/pBR322/pUC origin of
                     replication"
     primer_bind     complement(2109..2128)
                     /label=pBR322ori-F
                     /note="pBR322 origin, forward primer"
     CDS             complement(2788..3648)
                     /codon_start=1
                     /gene="bla"
                     /product="beta-lactamase"
                     /label=AmpR
                     /note="confers resistance to ampicillin, carbenicillin, and
                     related antibiotics"
                     /translation="MSIQHFRVALIPFFAAFCLPVFAHPETLVKVKDAEDQLGARVGYI
                     ELDLNSGKILESFRPEERFPMMSTFKVLLCGAVLSRIDAGQEQLGRRIHYSQNDLVEYS
                     PVTEKHLTDGMTVRELCSAAITMSDNTAANLLLTTIGGPKELTAFLHNMGDHVTRLDRW
                     EPELNEAIPNDERDTTMPVAMATTLRKLLTGELLTLASRQQLIDWMEADKVAGPLLRSA
                     LPAGWFIADKSGAGERGSRGIIAALGPDGKPSRIVVIYTTGSQATMDERNRQIAEIGAS
                     LIKHW"
     primer_bind     3411..3430
                     /label=Amp-R
                     /note="Ampicillin resistance gene, reverse primer"
     promoter        complement(3649..3753)
                     /gene="bla"
                     /label=AmpR promoter
     rep_origin      complement(3779..4234)
                     /direction=LEFT
                     /label=f1 ori
                     /note="f1 bacteriophage origin of replication; arrow
                     indicates direction of (+) strand synthesis"
     primer_bind     complement(3916..3937)
                     /label=F1ori-F
                     /note="F1 origin, forward primer"
     primer_bind     4128..4147
                     /label=F1ori-R
                     /note="F1 origin, reverse primer"
     primer_bind     4361..4383
                     /label=M13/pUC Forward
                     /note="In lacZ gene"
     primer_bind     4375..4392
                     /label=M13 Forward
                     /note="In lacZ gene. Also called M13-F20 or M13 (-21)
                     Forward"
     primer_bind     4376..4392
                     /label=M13 fwd
                     /note="common sequencing primer, one of multiple similar
                     variants"
     primer_bind     4402..4421
                     /label=T7
                     /note="T7 promoter, forward primer"
     promoter        4402..4420
                     /label=T7 promoter
                     /note="promoter for bacteriophage T7 RNA polymerase"
     protein_bind    6968..17
                     /gene="mutant version of attB"
                     /label=attB1
                     /bound_moiety="BP Clonase(TM)"
                     /note="recombination site for the Gateway(R) BP reaction"
ORIGIN
        1 gtacaaaaaa gcaggctccg aattcgccct tcggatccag atctatgcac gggctccagg
       61 atgacccgga ccttcaggcc cttctgaagg gcagccagct tctgaaggtg aagtccagct
      121 cgtggcgtag ggaacgcttc tacaagctac aggaggactg caagaccatc tggcaggaat
      181 ctcgaaaggt catgaggtcc ccggagtcgc agctgttctc catcgaggac attcaggagg
      241 tacggatggg acaccgcaca gaaggcctgg agaagtttgc ccgagacatc cccgaggatc
      301 gatgcttctc cattgtcttc aaggaccagc gcaacaccct agacctcatt gccccatcac
      361 cagctgacgc tcagcactgg gtgcagggcc tgcgcaagat catccaccac tccggctcca
      421 tggaccagcg gcagaagact agtgagaaaa gtttcgtgat aactgatcca cggctgccag
      481 acaatcccat catcttcgca tccgatggct tcctggagct gaccgagtat tccagagagg
      541 agatcctggg ccgcaatggc cgctttctgc agggaccaga gacagaccag gccacagtgc
      601 agaagattcg cgatgccatt agagatcagc gcgagattac cgtgcagctg ataaactaca
      661 caaaaagcgg gaagaaattc tggaacctcc tgcacctcca gcccatgagg gaccagaagg
      721 gtgagctcca gtatttcatc ggagtgcagc tggatggatg actcgagtaa caagggcgaa
      781 ttcgacccag ctttcttgta caaagtggtg atatcgaatt cctgcagccc gggggatcca
      841 ctagttctag agcggccgcc accgcggccg ctgtcatcag atcgccatct cgcgcccgtg
      901 cctctgactt ctaagtccaa ttactcttca acatccctac atgctctttc tccctgtgct
      961 cccaccccct atttttgtta ttatcaaaaa acttctctta atttctttgt tttttagctt
     1021 cttttaagtc acctctaaca atgaaattgt gtagattcaa aaatagaatt aattcgtaat
     1081 aaaaagtcga aaaaaattgt gctccctccc cccattaata ataattctat cccaaaatct
     1141 acacaatgtt ctgtgtacac ttcttatgtt ttttacttct gataaatttt tttgaaacat
     1201 catagaaaaa accgcacaca aaatacctta tcatatgtta cgtttcagtt tatgaccgca
     1261 atttttattt cttcgcacgt ctgggcctct catgacgtca aatcatgctc atcgtgaaaa
     1321 agttttggag tatttttgga atttttcaat caagtgaaag tttatgaaat taattttcct
     1381 gcttttgctt tttggggttt cccctattgt ttgtcaagat ttcgaggacg gcgtttttct
     1441 tgctaaaatc acaagtattg atgagcacga tgcaagaaag atcggaagaa ggtttgggtt
     1501 tgaggctcag tggaaggtga gtagaagttg ataatttgaa agtggagtag tgtctatggg
     1561 gtttttgccg agctccagct tttgttccct ttagtgaggg ttaattgcgc gcttggcgta
     1621 atcatggtca tagctgtttc ctgtgtgaaa ttgttatccg ctcacaattc cacacaacat
     1681 acgagccgga agcataaagt gtaaagcctg gggtgcctaa tgagtgagct aactcacatt
     1741 aattgcgttg cgctcactgc ccgctttcca gtcgggaaac ctgtcgtgcc agctgcatta
     1801 atgaatcggc caacgcgcgg ggagaggcgg tttgcgtatt gggcgctctt ccgcttcctc
     1861 gctcactgac tcgctgcgct cggtcgttcg gctgcggcga gcggtatcag ctcactcaaa
     1921 ggcggtaata cggttatcca cagaatcagg ggataacgca ggaaagaaca tgtgagcaaa
     1981 aggccagcaa aaggccagga accgtaaaaa ggccgcgttg ctggcgtttt tccataggct
     2041 ccgcccccct gacgagcatc acaaaaatcg acgctcaagt cagaggtggc gaaacccgac
     2101 aggactataa agataccagg cgtttccccc tggaagctcc ctcgtgcgct ctcctgttcc
     2161 gaccctgccg cttaccggat acctgtccgc ctttctccct tcgggaagcg tggcgctttc
     2221 tcatagctca cgctgtaggt atctcagttc ggtgtaggtc gttcgctcca agctgggctg
     2281 tgtgcacgaa ccccccgttc agcccgaccg ctgcgcctta tccggtaact atcgtcttga
     2341 gtccaacccg gtaagacacg acttatcgcc actggcagca gccactggta acaggattag
     2401 cagagcgagg tatgtaggcg gtgctacaga gttcttgaag tggtggccta actacggcta
     2461 cactagaaga acagtatttg gtatctgcgc tctgctgaag ccagttacct tcggaaaaag
     2521 agttggtagc tcttgatccg gcaaacaaac caccgctggt agcggtggtt tttttgtttg
     2581 caagcagcag attacgcgca gaaaaaaagg atctcaagaa gatcctttga tcttttctac
     2641 ggggtctgac gctcagtgga acgaaaactc acgttaaggg attttggtca tgagattatc
     2701 aaaaaggatc ttcacctaga tccttttaaa ttaaaaatga agttttaaat caatctaaag
     2761 tatatatgag taaacttggt ctgacagtta ccaatgctta atcagtgagg cacctatctc
     2821 agcgatctgt ctatttcgtt catccatagt tgcctgactc cccgtcgtgt agataactac
     2881 gatacgggag ggcttaccat ctggccccag tgctgcaatg ataccgcgag acccacgctc
     2941 accggctcca gatttatcag caataaacca gccagccgga agggccgagc gcagaagtgg
     3001 tcctgcaact ttatccgcct ccatccagtc tattaattgt tgccgggaag ctagagtaag
     3061 tagttcgcca gttaatagtt tgcgcaacgt tgttgccatt gctacaggca tcgtggtgtc
     3121 acgctcgtcg tttggtatgg cttcattcag ctccggttcc caacgatcaa ggcgagttac
     3181 atgatccccc atgttgtgca aaaaagcggt tagctccttc ggtcctccga tcgttgtcag
     3241 aagtaagttg gccgcagtgt tatcactcat ggttatggca gcactgcata attctcttac
     3301 tgtcatgcca tccgtaagat gcttttctgt gactggtgag tactcaacca agtcattctg
     3361 agaatagtgt atgcggcgac cgagttgctc ttgcccggcg tcaatacggg ataataccgc
     3421 gccacatagc agaactttaa aagtgctcat cattggaaaa cgttcttcgg ggcgaaaact
     3481 ctcaaggatc ttaccgctgt tgagatccag ttcgatgtaa cccactcgtg cacccaactg
     3541 atcttcagca tcttttactt tcaccagcgt ttctgggtga gcaaaaacag gaaggcaaaa
     3601 tgccgcaaaa aagggaataa gggcgacacg gaaatgttga atactcatac tcttcctttt
     3661 tcaatattat tgaagcattt atcagggtta ttgtctcatg agcggataca tatttgaatg
     3721 tatttagaaa aataaacaaa taggggttcc gcgcacattt ccccgaaaag tgccacctaa
     3781 attgtaagcg ttaatatttt gttaaaattc gcgttaaatt tttgttaaat cagctcattt
     3841 tttaaccaat aggccgaaat cggcaaaatc ccttataaat caaaagaata gaccgagata
     3901 gggttgagtg ttgttccagt ttggaacaag agtccactat taaagaacgt ggactccaac
     3961 gtcaaaggnn nnnnnnnnnn nnnnnnnnnn nnnnnnnnnn nnnnnnnnnn nnnnnnntnn
     4021 nnnnnnnnnn nnnnnnnnnn nnnnnnnnnn nnnnnnnnnn nnnnnnnnnn nnnnnnnnnn
     4081 nnnnnnnnnn nnnnnnnnnn nnnnnnnnng nnnnnnnnnn nnnnnnnnnn nnnnnnnnnn
     4141 nnnnnnnnnn nnnnnnnnnn nnnnnnnnnn nnnnnnnnnn nnnnnnnnnn nnnnnnnnnn
     4201 nnnnnnnnnn nnnnnnnnnn nnnnnnnnnn nnnncccatt cgccattcag gctgcgcaac
     4261 tgttgggaag ggcgatcggt gcgggcctct tcgctattac gccagctggc gaaaggggga
     4321 tgtgctgcaa ggcgattaag ttgggtaacg ccagggtttt cccagtcacg acgttgtaaa
     4381 acgacggcca gtgagcgcgc gtaatacgac tcactatagg gcgaattggg taccgtcggc
     4441 tataataagt tcttgaataa aataattttc ccgacaaaac atgagtattt ctttcgaaaa
     4501 taaaagtgca ggctaattag agattattct gtaattaact gcataatttg tcacgtgcca
     4561 tagttttaca ttccactacg tcatagttct taaaatacta atctcctgaa aatagaagta
     4621 ggtgaagaaa gtttaattat cagttctaaa atgacaattg atctttggaa tatgttctga
     4681 aactaccgat cattgaacag atgctatttg aatgatatag aattgtatat ttgcaatttc
     4741 tgaaacgcgt tcttaaaggc acacagatta attcaaaagg gtctggccgc aaaaaggttt
     4801 atggtggccg attttgagtt ttgtgtgtga ttgctttttc acaatcagtg ttttcaggat
     4861 tatgtgatga actagatctt caagtttcgt tacatttcat atgttttcgg aactcacgaa
     4921 gtacatattg ggtattgtgc tcaaaaaatt cagcaatcag cttcgctccg ctgactttag
     4981 aacccaaaaa aatagtatgg ccaaactgac tgtgttacga tcatttcaat ttttcaatac
     5041 atatttaaga tttctaagag taagaaggtc aaaaactgtt ctggaataca tatatatttt
     5101 tcaggttaca attagtcaaa aagtgcactg aaatatacgt tttaatttca cgaataaccc
     5161 aattagttca atgtattttt ggtcaaccaa cgttaaagtt tggcttccaa ccaattatca
     5221 tttctgatca accacaatgt tttttcttta tctgcaagtt aattttttat ttttatccag
     5281 atgtttggca tatttttcaa ttcttcacta gcgcccactt cttgcacttc cggcgccctg
     5341 aatctaatgc atctgttgca agaattgaaa gaccaatcaa cacattgttt tcttcacgag
     5401 atactgaaga aaatgaataa aaacagagaa aaagagccat gtgattagtg acaactgttg
     5461 ctaacagata ccatagcttg gacttggtac gtgatggcaa cgtatgggtc aacaaaaatg
     5521 attgcagagg gggtgcaaaa cagtcaagtc gagaaaatat gaaaaacaga aaacaaagaa
     5581 cagaaaaatg ggtttgagag tcagtataat ttataaaaga aaaattgtac atagaaatta
     5641 accatttttg tagaagaagt tatttttcaa gcatcgttaa aaattattca aagcacctta
     5701 tttcatattt aattttaaac atggttaaat gaacaacacg gtgcgcaatc aggaaaactt
     5761 gaaatctgaa actgttgttg tgatcttctt cgcaactgtt cagatagcac tagtgtaatg
     5821 ttaagagtgc gcgaatataa tggaatataa tggatcacac ctcctgccat caggtaaacg
     5881 tctctgttat cacatatttc caactattaa atttttacct tttacagttt tacatttttt
     5941 tgaaaaaagt aactttttgt cttcaaaatc cctgacgaaa atatcaaata ttttaatcga
     6001 gactgcagag gaaccgattg atgatttgga aaatccagct ttacctgtgt aagaactgaa
     6061 aagtttcata accctagggt attcccagtt acattcccca ctggctaaca atagcaccca
     6121 gtttttcatc acctttcttc aaatttctcg gcgatttgtt aaaaacaaaa tttgtgtccc
     6181 ttctctgata tctctatgtc tctaaacaca agttcatcgg aaaacgaagg agggtaggtg
     6241 ttggttgggc tcccgaagtg aaaatagaag agcaagaata gaatattaga gagagagtgc
     6301 agagagggcg ggatagctcc cgggattccg ttttcttctt ctttatcttc aacgatgatg
     6361 tgtgtgcgtg ttgtatagat tctgttgctc ccccacaact cgctccgaag gctcaataca
     6421 attcaattga tattggagga gagcctaccg gagtgggagg ataagaagaa acataagaag
     6481 aagaagaaga agaagcatgc ttctggtttt tgatgctatg aaaacggcac aaaaagatga
     6541 ttgaggtccc ttttcaatac cttctctcat ctttcaaatc ccattgaaac ctaaaacttc
     6601 tcaccacgct ttaccattgt tctccaaaaa cttatagcaa tgtctataac ttttttatct
     6661 ctgaaaagca gtgttccatt tttctttttc ctattttatt tcaattgttt ctcacatttc
     6721 gtttggattc tttgcttgtc aaccagcttc ttcttccact tttaccgtct aattttcagg
     6781 gcagggagcc atcaaaccca cgaccactag atccatctag aaaagcttgc atgcctgcag
     6841 gtcgactcta gaggatcccc gggattggcc aaaggaccca aaggtatgtt tcgaatgata
     6901 ctaacataac atagaacatt ttcaggagga cccttggagg gtaccggtag aaaaaaagct
     6961 tgatatcaca agttt
//
